>Addgene plasmid #22143 | pACYC-FLAG-dN6-His | addgene full sequence | sequence record 215304 | Addgene Partial NGS Result
TTTCCATAGGCTCCGCCCCCCTGACAAGCATCACGAAATCTGACGCTCAAATCAGTGGTGGCGAAACCCG
ACAGGACTATAAAGATACCAGGCGTTTCCCCCTGGCGGCTCCCTCGTGCGCTCTCCTGTTCCTGCCTTTC
GGTTTACCGGTGTCATTCCGCTGTTATGGCCGCGTTTGTCTCATTCCACGCCTGACACTCAGTTCCGGGT
AGGCAGTTCGCTCCAAGCTGGACTGTATGCACGAACCCCCCGTTCAGTCCGACCGCTGCGCCTTATCCGG
TAACTATCGTCTTGAGTCCAACCCGGAAAGACATGCAAAAGCACCACTGGCAGCAGCCACTGGTAATTGA
TTTAGAGGAGTTAGTCTTGAAGTCATGCGCCGGTTAAGGCTAAACTGAAAGGACAAGTTTTGGTGACTGC
GCTCCTCCAAGCCAGTTACCTCGGTTCAAAGAGTTGGTAGCTCAGAGAACCTTCGAAAAACCGCCCTGCA
AGGCGGTTTTTTCGTTTTCAGAGCAAGAGATTACGCGCAGACCAAAACGATCTCAAGAAGATCATCTTAT
TAATCAGATAAAATATTTCTAGATTTCAGTGCAATTTATCTCTTCAAATGTAGCACCTGAAGTCAGCCCC
ATACGATATAAGTTGTAATTCTCATGTTAGTCATGCCCCGCGCCCACCGGAAGGAGCTGACTGGGTTGAA
GGCTCTCAAGGGCATCGGTCGAGATCCCGGTGCCTAATGAGTGAGCTAACTTACATTAATTGCGTTGCGC
TCACTGCCCGCTTTCCAGTCGGGAAACCTGTCGTGCCAGCTGCATTAATGAATCGGCCAACGCGCGGGGA
GAGGCGGTTTGCGTATTGGGCGCCAGGGTGGTTTTTCTTTTCACCAGTGAGACGGGCAACAGCTGATTGC
CCTTCACCGCCTGGCCCTGAGAGAGTTGCAGCAAGCGGTCCACGCTGGTTTGCCCCAGCAGGCGAAAATC
CTGTTTGATGGTGGTTAACGGCGGGATATAACATGAGCTGTCTTCGGTATCGTCGTATCCCACTACCGAG
ATGTCCGCACCAACGCGCAGCCCGGACTCGGTAATGGCGCGCATTGCGCCCAGCGCCATCTGATCGTTGG
CAACCAGCATCGCAGTGGGAACGATGCCCTCATTCAGCATTTGCATGGTTTGTTGAAAACCGGACATGGC
ACTCCAGTCGCCTTCCCGTTCCGCTATCGGCTGAATTTGATTGCGAGTGAGATATTTATGCCAGCCAGCC
AGACGCAGACGCGCCGAGACAGAACTTAATGGGCCCGCTAACAGCGCGATTTGCTGGTGACCCAATGCGA
CCAGATGCTCCACGCCCAGTCGCGTACCGTCTTCATGGGAGAAAATAATACTGTTGATGGGTGTCTGGTC
AGAGACATCAAGAAATAACGCCGGAACATTAGTGCAGGCAGCTTCCACAGCAATGGCATCCTGGTCATCC
AGCGGATAGTTAATGATCAGCCCACTGACGCGTTGCGCGAGAAGATTGTGCACCGCCGCTTTACAGGCTT
CGACGCCGCTTCGTTCTACCATCGACACCACCACGCTGGCACCCAGTTGATCGGCGCGAGATTTAATCGC
CGCGACAATTTGCGACGGCGCGTGCAGGGCCAGACTGGAGGTGGCAACGCCAATCAGCAACGACTGTTTG
CCCGCCAGTTGTTGTGCCACGCGGTTGGGAATGTAATTCAGCTCCGCCATCGCCGCTTCCACTTTTTCCC
GCGTTTTCGCAGAAACGTGGCTGGCCTGGTTCACCACGCGGGAAACGGTCTGATAAGAGACACCGGCATA
CTCTGCGACATCGTATAACGTTACTGGTTTCACATTCACCACCCTGAATTGACTCTCTTCCGGGCGCTAT
CATGCCATACCGCGAAAGGTTTTGCGCCATTCGATGGTGTCCGGGATCTCGACGCTCTCCCTTATGCGAC
TCCTGCATTAGGAAATTAATACGACTCACTATAGGGGAATTGTGAGCGGATAACAATTCCCCTGTAGAAA
TAATTTTGTTTAACTTTAATAAGGAGATATACCATGGCCGATTACAAAGATGACGATGACAAAAGCTCTC
ATATGAGTGCGCTACCGACGCCGCATGAAATTCGCAACCACCTGGACGATTACGTTATCGGCCAGGAACA
GGCGAAAAAAGTGCTGGCGGTCGCGGTATACAACCATTACAAACGTCTGCGCAACGGCGATACCAGCAAT
GGCGTCGAGTTGGGCAAAAGTAACATTCTGCTGATCGGTCCGACCGGTTCCGGTAAAACGCTGCTGGCTG
AAACGCTGGCGCGCCTGCTGGATGTTCCGTTCACCATGGCCGACGCGACTACACTGACCGAAGCCGGTTA
TGTGGGTGAAGACGTTGAAAACATCATTCAGAAGCTGTTGCAGAAATGCGACTACGATGTCCAGAAAGCA
CAGCGTGGTATTGTCTACATCGATGAAATCGACAAGATTTCTCGTAAGTCAGACAACCCGTCCATTACCC
GAGACGTTTCCGGTGAAGGCGTACAGCAGGCACTGTTGAAACTGATCGAAGGTACGGTAGCTGCTGTTCC
ACCGCAAGGTGGGCGTAAACATCCGCAGCAGGAATTCTTGCAGGTTGATACCTCTAAGATCCTGTTTATT
TGTGGCGGTGCGTTTGCCGGTCTGGATAAAGTGATTTCCCACCGTGTAGAAACCGGCTCCGGCATTGGTT
TTGGCGCGACGGTAAAAGCGAAGTCCGACAAAGCAAGCGAAGGCGAGCTGCTGGCGCAGGTTGAACCGGA
AGATCTGATCAAGTTTGGTCTTATCCCTGAGTTTATTGGTCGTCTGCCGGTTGTCGCAACGTTGAATGAA
CTGAGCGAAGAAGCTCTGATTCAGATCCTCAAAGAGCCGAAAAACGCCCTGACCAAGCAGTATCAGGCGC
TGTTTAATCTGGAAGGCGTGGATCTGGAATTCCGTGACGAGGCGCTGGATGCTATCGCTAAGAAAGCGAT
GGCGCGTAAAACCGGTGCCCGTGGCCTGCGTTCCATCGTAGAAGCCGCACTGCTCGATACCATGTACGAT
CTGCCGTCCATGGAAGACGTCGAAAAAGTGGTTATCGACGAGTCGGTAATTGATGGTCAAAGCGAACCGT
TGCTGATTTATGGCAAGCCGGAAGCGCAACAGGCATCTGGTGAGGCCAGCGGGGCCGGCGGTTCTGAAGG
TGGCGGCAGCGAAGGTGGTACCAGCGGGGCCACAAGTGCGCTACCGACGCCGCATGAAATTCGCAACCAC
CTGGACGATTACGTTATCGGCCAGGAACAGGCGAAAAAAGTGCTGGCGGTCGCGGTATACAACCATTACA
AACGTCTGCGCAACGGCGATACCAGCAATGGCGTCGAGTTGGGCAAAAGTAACATTCTGCTGATCGGTCC
GACCGGTTCCGGTAAAACGCTGCTGGCTGAAACGCTGGCGCGCCTGCTGGATGTTCCGTTCACCATGGCC
GACGCGACTACACTGACCGAAGCCGGTTATGTGGGTGAAGACGTTGAAAACATCATTCAGAAGCTGTTGC
AGAAATGCGACTACGATGTCCAGAAAGCACAGCGTGGTATTGTCTACATCGATGAAATCGACAAGATTTC
TCGTAAGTCAGACAACCCGTCCATTACCCGAGACGTTTCCGGTGAAGGCGTACAGCAGGCACTGTTGAAA
CTGATCGAAGGTACGGTAGCTGCTGTTCCACCGCAAGGTGGGCGTAAACATCCGCAGCAGGAATTCTTGC
AGGTTGATACCTCTAAGATCCTGTTTATTTGTGGCGGTGCGTTTGCCGGTCTGGATAAAGTGATTTCCCA
CCGTGTAGAAACCGGCTCCGGCATTGGTTTTGGCGCGACGGTAAAAGCGAAGTCCGACAAAGCAAGCGAA
GGCGAGCTGCTGGCGCAGGTTGAACCGGAAGATCTGATCAAGTTTGGTCTTATCCCTGAGTTTATTGGTC
GTCTGCCGGTTGTCGCAACGTTGAATGAACTGAGCGAAGAAGCTCTGATTCAGATCCTCAAAGAGCCGAA
AAACGCCCTGACCAAGCAGTATCAGGCGCTGTTTAATCTGGAAGGCGTGGATCTGGAATTCCGTGACGAG
GCGCTGGATGCTATCGCTAAGAAAGCGATGGCGCGTAAAACCGGTGCCCGTGGCCTGCGTTCCATCGTAG
AAGCCGCACTGCTCGATACCATGTACGATCTGCCGTCCATGGAAGACGTCGAAAAAGTGGTTATCGACGA
GTCGGTAATTGATGGTCAAAGCGAACCGTTGCTGATTTATGGCAAGCCGGAAGCGCAACAGGCATCTGGT
GAGGCCAGCGGGGCCGGCGGTTCTGAAGGTGGCGGCAGCGAAGGTGGCTCGAGCGGGGCCACAAGTGCGC
TACCGACGCCGCATGAAATTCGCAACCACCTGGACGATTACGTTATCGGCCAGGAACAGGCGAAAAAAGT
GCTGGCGGTCGCGGTATACAACCATTACAAACGTCTGCGCAACGGCGATACCAGCAATGGCGTCGAGTTG
GGCAAAAGTAACATTCTGCTGATCGGTCCGACCGGTTCCGGTAAAACGCTGCTGGCTGAAACGCTGGCGC
GCCTGCTGGATGTTCCGTTCACCATGGCCGACGCGACTACACTGACCGAAGCCGGTTATGTGGGTGAAGA
CGTTGAAAACATCATTCAGAAGCTGTTGCAGAAATGCGACTACGATGTCCAGAAAGCACAGCGTGGTATT
GTCTACATCGATGAAATCGACAAGATTTCTCGTAAGTCAGACAACCCGTCCATTACCCGAGACGTTTCCG
GTGAAGGCGTACAGCAGGCACTGTTGAAACTGATCGAAGGTACGGTAGCTGCTGTTCCACCGCAAGGTGG
GCGTAAACATCCGCAGCAGGAATTCTTGCAGGTTGATACCTCTAAGATCCTGTTTATTTGTGGCGGTGCG
TTTGCCGGTCTGGATAAAGTGATTTCCCACCGTGTAGAAACCGGCTCCGGCATTGGTTTTGGCGCGACGG
TAAAAGCGAAGTCCGACAAAGCAAGCGAAGGCGAGCTGCTGGCGCAGGTTGAACCGGAAGATCTGATCAA
GTTTGGTCTTATCCCTGAGTTTATTGGTCGTCTGCCGGTTGTCGCAACGTTGAATGAACTGAGCGAAGAA
GCTCTGATTCAGATCCTCAAAGAGCCGAAAAACGCCCTGACCAAGCAGTATCAGGCGCTGTTTAATCTGG
AAGGCGTGGATCTGGAATTCCGTGACGAGGCGCTGGATGCTATCGCTAAGAAAGCGATGGCGCGTAAAAC
CGGTGCCCGTGGCCTGCGTTCCATCGTAGAAGCCGCACTGCTCGATACCATGTACGATCTGCCGTCCATG
GAAGACGTCGAAAAAGTGGTTATCGACGAGTCGGTAATTGATGGTCAAAGCGAACCGTTGCTGATTTATG
GCAAGCCGGAAGCGCAACAGGCATCTGGTGAGGCCAGCGGGGCCGGCGGTTCTGAAGGTGGCGGCAGCGA
AGGTGGGTCGACCGGGGCCACAAGTGCGCTACCGACGCCGCATGAAATTCGCAACCACCTGGACGATTAC
GTTATCGGCCAGGAACAGGCGAAAAAAGTGCTGGCGGTCGCGGTATACAACCATTACAAACGTCTGCGCA
ACGGCGATACCAGCAATGGCGTCGAGTTGGGCAAAAGTAACATTCTGCTGATCGGTCCGACCGGTTCCGG
TAAAACGCTGCTGGCTGAAACGCTGGCGCGCCTGCTGGATGTTCCGTTCACCATGGCCGACGCGACTACA
CTGACCGAAGCCGGTTATGTGGGTGAAGACGTTGAAAACATCATTCAGAAGCTGTTGCAGAAATGCGACT
ACGATGTCCAGAAAGCACAGCGTGGTATTGTCTACATCGATGAAATCGACAAGATTTCTCGTAAGTCAGA
CAACCCGTCCATTACCCGAGACGTTTCCGGTGAAGGCGTACAGCAGGCACTGTTGAAACTGATCGAAGGT
ACGGTAGCTGCTGTTCCACCGCAAGGTGGGCGTAAACATCCGCAGCAGGAATTCTTGCAGGTTGATACCT
CTAAGATCCTGTTTATTTGTGGCGGTGCGTTTGCCGGTCTGGATAAAGTGATTTCCCACCGTGTAGAAAC
CGGCTCCGGCATTGGTTTTGGCGCGACGGTAAAAGCGAAGTCCGACAAAGCAAGCGAAGGCGAGCTGCTG
GCGCAGGTTGAACCGGAAGATCTGATCAAGTTTGGTCTTATCCCTGAGTTTATTGGTCGTCTGCCGGTTG
TCGCAACGTTGAATGAACTGAGCGAAGAAGCTCTGATTCAGATCCTCAAAGAGCCGAAAAACGCCCTGAC
CAAGCAGTATCAGGCGCTGTTTAATCTGGAAGGCGTGGATCTGGAATTCCGTGACGAGGCGCTGGATGCT
ATCGCTAAGAAAGCGATGGCGCGTAAAACCGGTGCCCGTGGCCTGCGTTCCATCGTAGAAGCCGCACTGC
TCGATACCATGTACGATCTGCCGTCCATGGAAGACGTCGAAAAAGTGGTTATCGACGAGTCGGTAATTGA
TGGTCAAAGCGAACCGTTGCTGATTTATGGCAAGCCGGAAGCGCAACAGGCATCTGGTGAGGCCAGCGGG
GCCGGCGGTTCTGAAGGTGGCGGCAGCGAAGGTGGCACCTCTGCAGGCACAAGTGCGCTACCGACGCCGC
ATGAAATTCGCAACCACCTGGACGATTACGTTATCGGCCAGGAACAGGCGAAAAAAGTGCTGGCGGTCGC
GGTATACAACCATTACAAACGTCTGCGCAACGGCGATACCAGCAATGGCGTCGAGTTGGGCAAAAGTAAC
ATTCTGCTGATCGGTCCGACCGGTTCCGGTAAAACGCTGCTGGCTGAAACGCTGGCGCGCCTGCTGGATG
TTCCGTTCACCATGGCCGACGCGACTACACTGACCGAAGCCGGTTATGTGGGTGAAGACGTTGAAAACAT
CATTCAGAAGCTGTTGCAGAAATGCGACTACGATGTCCAGAAAGCACAGCGTGGTATTGTCTACATCGAT
GAAATCGACAAGATTTCTCGTAAGTCAGACAACCCGTCCATTACCCGAGACGTTTCCGGTGAAGGCGTAC
AGCAGGCACTGTTGAAACTGATCGAAGGTACGGTAGCTGCTGTTCCACCGCAAGGTGGGCGTAAACATCC
GCAGCAGGAATTCTTGCAGGTTGATACCTCTAAGATCCTGTTTATTTGTGGCGGTGCGTTTGCCGGTCTG
GATAAAGTGATTTCCCACCGTGTAGAAACCGGCTCCGGCATTGGTTTTGGCGCGACGGTAAAAGCGAAGT
CCGACAAAGCAAGCGAAGGCGAGCTGCTGGCGCAGGTTGAACCGGAAGATCTGATCAAGTTTGGTCTTAT
CCCTGAGTTTATTGGTCGTCTGCCGGTTGTCGCAACGTTGAATGAACTGAGCGAAGAAGCTCTGATTCAG
ATCCTCAAAGAGCCGAAAAACGCCCTGACCAAGCAGTATCAGGCGCTGTTTAATCTGGAAGGCGTGGATC
TGGAATTCCGTGACGAGGCGCTGGATGCTATCGCTAAGAAAGCGATGGCGCGTAAAACCGGTGCCCGTGG
CCTGCGTTCCATCGTAGAAGCCGCACTGCTCGATACCATGTACGATCTGCCGTCCATGGAAGACGTCGAA
AAAGTGGTTATCGACGAGTCGGTAATTGATGGTCAAAGCGAACCGTTGCTGATTTATGGCAAGCCGGAAG
CGCAACAGGCATCTGGTGAGGCCAGCGGGGCCGGCGGTTCTGAAGGTGGCGGCAGCGAAGGTGGATCCAG
CGGGGCCACAAGTGCGCTACCGACGCCGCATGAAATTCGCAACCACCTGGACGATTACGTTATCGGCCAG
GAACAGGCGAAAAAAGTGCTGGCGGTCGCGGTATACAACCATTACAAACGTCTGCGCAACGGCGATACCA
GCAATGGCGTCGAGTTGGGCAAAAGTAACATTCTGCTGATCGGTCCGACCGGTTCCGGTAAAACGCTGCT
GGCTGAAACGCTGGCGCGCCTGCTGGATGTTCCGTTCACCATGGCCGACGCGACTACACTGACCGAAGCC
GGTTATGTGGGTGAAGACGTTGAAAACATCATTCAGAAGCTGTTGCAGAAATGCGACTACGATGTCCAGA
AAGCACAGCGTGGTATTGTCTACATCGATGAAATCGACAAGATTTCTCGTAAGTCAGACAACCCGTCCAT
TACCCGAGACGTTTCCGGTGAAGGCGTACAGCAGGCACTGTTGAAACTGATCGAAGGTACGGTAGCTGCT
GTTCCACCGCAAGGTGGGCGTAAACATCCGCAGCAGGAATTCTTGCAGGTTGATACCTCTAAGATCCTGT
TTATTTGTGGCGGTGCGTTTGCCGGTCTGGATAAAGTGATTTCCCACCGTGTAGAAACCGGCTCCGGCAT
TGGTTTTGGCGCGACGGTAAAAGCGAAGTCCGACAAAGCAAGCGAAGGCGAGCTGCTGGCGCAGGTTGAA
CCGGAAGATCTGATCAAGTTTGGTCTTATCCCTGAGTTTATTGGTCGTCTGCCGGTTGTCGCAACGTTGA
ATGAACTGAGCGAAGAAGCTCTGATTCAGATCCTCAAAGAGCCGAAAAACGCCCTGACCAAGCAGTATCA
GGCGCTGTTTAATCTGGAAGGCGTGGATCTGGAATTCCGTGACGAGGCGCTGGATGCTATCGCTAAGAAA
GCGATGGCGCGTAAAACCGGTGCCCGTGGCCTGCGTTCCATCGTAGAAGCCGCACTGCTCGATACCATGT
ACGATCTGCCGTCCATGGAAGACGTCGAAAAAGTGGTTATCGACGAGTCGGTAATTGATGGTCAAAGCGA
ACCGTTGCTGATTTATGGCAAGCCGGAAGCGCAACAGGCATCTGGTGAATCTAGTCATCACCATCATCAC
CACTAAAAGCTTGCGGCCGCACTCGAGTCTGGTAAAGAAACCGCTGCTGCGAAATTTGAACGCCAGCACA
TGGACTCGTCTACTAGCGCAGCTTAATTAACCTAGGCTGCTGCCACCGCTGAGCAATAACTAGCATAACC
CCTTGGGGCCTCTAAACGGGTCTTGAGGGGTTTTTTGCTGAAACCTCAGGCATTTGAGAAGCACACGGTC
ACACTGCTTCCGGTAGTCAATAAACCGGTAAACCAGCAATAGACATAAGCGGCTATTTAACGACCCTGCC
CTGAACCGACGACCGGGTCGAATTTGCTTTCGAATTTCTGCCATTCATCCGCTTATTATCACTTATTCAG
GCGTAGCAACCAGGCGTTTAAGGGCACCAATAACTGCCTTAAAAAAATTACGCCCCGCCCTGCCACTCAT
CGCAGTACTGTTGTAATTCATTAAGCATTCTGCCGACATGGAAGCCATCACAAACGGCATGATGAACCTG
AATCGCCAGCGGCATCAGCACCTTGTCGCCTTGCGTATAATATTTGCCCATAGTGAAAACGGGGGCGAAG
AAGTTGTCCATATTGGCCACGTTTAAATCAAAACTGGTGAAACTCACCCAGGGATTGGCTGAGACGAAAA
ACATATTCTCAATAAACCCTTTAGGGAAATAGGCCAGGTTTTCACCGTAACACGCCACATCTTGCGAATA
TATGTGTAGAAACTGCCGGAAATCGTCGTGGTATTCACTCCAGAGCGATGAAAACGTTTCAGTTTGCTCA
TGGAAAACGGTGTAACAAGGGTGAACACTATCCCATATCACCAGCTCACCGTCTTTCATTGCCATACGGA
ACTCCGGATGAGCATTCATCAGGCGGGCAAGAATGTGAATAAAGGCCGGATAAAACTTGTGCTTATTTTT
CTTTACGGTCTTTAAAAAGGCCGTAATATCCAGCTGAACGGTCTGGTTATAGGTACATTGAGCAACTGAC
TGAAATGCCTCAAAATGTTCTTTACGATGCCATTGGGATATATCAACGGTGGTATATCCAGTGATTTTTT
TCTCCATTTTAGCTTCCTTAGCTCCTGAAAATCTCGATAACTCAAAAAATACGCCCGGTAGTGATCTTAT
TTCATTATGGTGAAAGTTGGAACCTCTTACGTGCCGATCAACGTCTCATTTTCGCCAAAAGTTGGCCCAG
GGCTTCCCGGTATCAACAGGGACACCAGGATTTATTTATTCTGCGAAGTGATCTTCCGTCACAGGTATTT
ATTCGGCGCAAAGTGCGTCGGGTGATGCTGCCAACTTACTGATTTAGTGTATGATGGTGTTTTTGAGGTG
CTCCAGTGGCTTCTGTTTCTATCAGCTGTCCCTCCTGTTCAGCTACTGACGGGGTGGTGCGTAACGGCAA
AAGCACCGCCGGACATCAGCGCTAGCGGAGTGTATACTGGCTTACTATGTTGGCACTGATGAGGGTGTCA
GTGAAGTGCTTCATGTGGCAGGAGAAAAAAGGCTGCACCGGTGCGTCAGCAGAATATGTGATACAGGATA
TATTCCGCTTCCTCGCTCACTGACTCGCTACGCTCGGTCGTTCGACTGCGGCGAGCGGAAATGGCTTACG
AACGGGGCGGAGATTTCCTGGAAGATGCCAGGAAGATACTTAACAGGGAAGTGAGAGGGCCGCGGCAAAG
CCGTT
Features (pLannotate 1.2.2; 23 found; start..end, strand, type, name):
      1..546     -  rep_origin     p15A ori: Plasmids containing the medium-copy-number p15A origin of replication can be propagated in E. coli cells that contain a second plasmid with the ColE1 origin.
    658..722     -  CDS            TcR (fragment): tetracycline efflux protein; tet; confers resistance to tetracycline
    737..758     -  protein_bind   CAP binding site: CAP binding activates transcription in the presence of cAMP. E. coli catabolite activator protein
    771..1853    -  CDS            lacI: lac repressor; lacI; The lac repressor binds to the lac operator to inhibit transcription in E. coli. This inhibition can be relieved by adding lactose or isopropyl-β-D-thiogalactopyranoside (IPTG).
   1854..1931    -  promoter       lacI promoter: lacI
   1939..1974    -  CDS            TcR (fragment): tetracycline efflux protein; tet; confers resistance to tetracycline
   1977..1995    +  promoter       T7 promoter: promoter for bacteriophage T7 RNA polymerase
   1996..2020    +  protein_bind   lac operator: The lac repressor binds to the lac operator to inhibit transcription in E. coli. This inhibition can be relieved by adding lactose or isopropyl-β-D-thiogalactopyranoside (IPTG). lac repressor encoded by lacI
   2035..2057    +  RBS            RBS: efficient ribosome binding site from bacteriophage T7 gene 10 (Olins and Rangwala, 1989)
   2070..2086    +  CDS            5xFLAG (fragment): five tandem FLAG® epitope tags
   2106..3194    +  CDS            clpX (fragment): CLPX_ECOLI - Also known as lopC. Experimental evidence at protein level: Swiss-Prot protein existence level 1. ATP-dependent specificity component of the Clp protease. Uses cycles of ATP binding and hydrolysis to unfold proteins and translocate them to the ClpP protease. It directs the protease to specific substrates both with and without the help of adapter proteins such as SspB. Participates in the final steps of RseA-sigma-E degradation, liberating sigma-E to induce the extracytoplasmic-stress response. It may bind to the lambda O substrate protein and present it to the ClpP protease in a f
   3255..4343    +  CDS            clpX (fragment): CLPX_ECOLI - Also known as lopC. Experimental evidence at protein level: Swiss-Prot protein existence level 1. ATP-dependent specificity component of the Clp protease. Uses cycles of ATP binding and hydrolysis to unfold proteins and translocate them to the ClpP protease. It directs the protease to specific substrates both with and without the help of adapter proteins such as SspB. Participates in the final steps of RseA-sigma-E degradation, liberating sigma-E to induce the extracytoplasmic-stress response. It may bind to the lambda O substrate protein and present it to the ClpP protease in a f
   4404..5492    +  CDS            clpX (fragment): CLPX_ECOLI - Also known as lopC. Experimental evidence at protein level: Swiss-Prot protein existence level 1. ATP-dependent specificity component of the Clp protease. Uses cycles of ATP binding and hydrolysis to unfold proteins and translocate them to the ClpP protease. It directs the protease to specific substrates both with and without the help of adapter proteins such as SspB. Participates in the final steps of RseA-sigma-E degradation, liberating sigma-E to induce the extracytoplasmic-stress response. It may bind to the lambda O substrate protein and present it to the ClpP protease in a f
   5553..6641    +  CDS            clpX (fragment): CLPX_ECOLI - Also known as lopC. Experimental evidence at protein level: Swiss-Prot protein existence level 1. ATP-dependent specificity component of the Clp protease. Uses cycles of ATP binding and hydrolysis to unfold proteins and translocate them to the ClpP protease. It directs the protease to specific substrates both with and without the help of adapter proteins such as SspB. Participates in the final steps of RseA-sigma-E degradation, liberating sigma-E to induce the extracytoplasmic-stress response. It may bind to the lambda O substrate protein and present it to the ClpP protease in a f
   6708..7757    +  CDS            clpX (fragment): CLPX_NEIMB - Experimental evidence at protein level: Swiss-Prot protein existence level 1. ATP-dependent specificity component of the Clp protease. It directs the protease to specific substrates. Can perform chaperone functions in the absence of ClpP. From Neisseria meningitidis serogroup B (strain MC58).
   7851..8939    +  CDS            clpX (fragment): CLPX_ECOLI - Also known as lopC. Experimental evidence at protein level: Swiss-Prot protein existence level 1. ATP-dependent specificity component of the Clp protease. Uses cycles of ATP binding and hydrolysis to unfold proteins and translocate them to the ClpP protease. It directs the protease to specific substrates both with and without the help of adapter proteins such as SspB. Participates in the final steps of RseA-sigma-E degradation, liberating sigma-E to induce the extracytoplasmic-stress response. It may bind to the lambda O substrate protein and present it to the ClpP protease in a f
   8994..9035    +  CDS            S-Tag (fragment): affinity and epitope tag derived from pancreatic ribonuclease A
   9065..9082    +  CDS            SET1 (fragment): solubility-enhancement tag derived from T7 phage gene 10B
   9090..9137    +  terminator     T7 terminator: transcription terminator for bacteriophage T7 RNA polymerase
   9361..10017   -  CDS            cat: CAT_ECOLX - Experimental evidence at protein level: Swiss-Prot protein existence level 1. This enzyme is an effector of chloramphenicol resistance in bacteria. From Escherichia coli. This protein is used as a marker in many commonly used cloning vectors, such as pACYC184.
  10018..10120   -  promoter       cat promoter: promoter of the E. coli cat gene encoding chloramphenicol acetyltransferase
  10241..10384   +  mobile_element IS1 (fragment): prokaryotic transposable element IS1
  10503..10558   -  rep_origin     RSF ori (fragment): Plasmids containing the RSF 1030 origin of replication can be propagated in E. coli cells that contain additional plasmids with compatible origins.
