[The description below was written by a language model from this plasmid's Addgene catalogue record and pLannotate feature annotations shown in this document.]
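Description:
pACYC-FLAG-dN6-His is a low-copy bacterial expression plasmid built on a modified pACYC backbone carrying a pET24-style cloning and expression region. It replicates from the p15A origin, which is compatible with ColE1-type plasmids in the same cell, and is selected with chloramphenicol through a cat gene driven by its own promoter. Short annotated fragments of a tetracycline resistance gene, IS1 and an RSF origin appear to be backbone remnants rather than functional parts.

The payload is a roughly 7.2 kb open reading frame encoding six copies of E. coli ClpX lacking the N-terminal domain (ClpX-ΔN). These are joined head to tail by L20 linker segments into a single polypeptide, with an N-terminal FLAG tag and a C-terminal His6 tag. The feature table shows six tandem clpX fragments of nearly equal length separated by short gaps that fit the linkers. One repeat was matched by the annotation software to a Neisseria ClpX homologue, most likely a database-matching artefact, since the catalogue lists the insert as E. coli. The His6 tag is not annotated as such, and the small S-Tag and SET1 hits near the 3′ end are probably partial matches to vector sequence.

Expression is driven by a T7 promoter with an adjacent lac operator, the T7 gene 10 ribosome binding site and a T7 terminator. A plasmid-borne lacI gene supplies the repressor, so expression is IPTG-inducible in a host that supplies T7 RNA polymerase. The record mentions a recA-deficient BL21 host, which would help keep the repeats stable.

The associated publication concerns rebuilt AAA+ motors, indicating use in producing a covalently linked ClpX hexamer for mechanistic studies of ATP-fuelled protein unfolding and translocation. The two terminal tags can serve for purifying or detecting full-length protein. The sequence is labelled a partial NGS result.
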