Addgene plasmid #22143: pACYC-FLAG-dN6-His
Depositing lab: Robert Sauer. Depositing organization: Massachusetts Institute of Technology. Publication: Rebuilt AAA + motors reveal operating principles for ATP-fuelled machines. Martin A, Baker TA, Sauer RT. Nature. 2005 Oct 20. 437(7062):1115-20. 10.1038/nature04031 PubMed 16237435.
Backbone
  Vector backbone: pACYC.pET24cloning
  Backbone manufacturer: modifiedNovagen
  Backbone size w/o insert (bp): 3500
  Vector type: Bacterial Expression
Growth in bacteria
  Bacterial resistance: Chloramphenicol, 25 μg/mL
  Growth temperature: 37°C
  Growth strain: DH5alpha
  Growth instructions: Bl21 RecA-, chloramphenical-resistant (35 ug/mL) in LB at 37 C
  Copy number: Low Copy
Gene/Insert
  Gene/Insert name: Flag-clpXdeltaNLinkedHexamer-His6 (alt names: linked hexamer; N-terminal Flag hexamer; C-terminal His hexamer)
  Species: E. coli
  Insert size (bp): 7164
  Tag / fusion protein: Flag (N terminal on insert); His6 (C terminal on insert); L20 Linkers
  Cloning method: Restriction Enzyme; 5′ cloning site NcoI (destroyed during cloning); 3′ cloning site HindIII (not destroyed)
  Sequencing primers: 5′ t7; 3′ t7rev
Resource information
  A portion of this plasmid was derived from a plasmid made by: Dr. Andreas Martin, UC Berkeley
Terms and licenses: Academic/Nonprofit Terms; Industry Terms: Not Available to Industry
How to cite: pACYC-FLAG-dN6-His was a gift from Robert Sauer (Addgene plasmid # 22143 ; http://n2t.net/addgene:22143 ; RRID:Addgene_22143)
