>Addgene plasmid #22143 | pACYC-FLAG-dN6-His | addgene partial sequence | sequence record 27720 | 22143 with T7-term
TGTGCTGGCGTTCAAATTTCGCAGCAGCGGTTTCTTTACCAGACTCGAGTGCGGCCGCAAGCTTTTAGTG
GTGATGATGGTGATGACTAGATTCACCAGATGCCTGTTGCGCTTCCGGCTTGCCATAAATCAGCAACGGT
TCGCTTTGACCATCAATTACCGACTCGTCGATAACCACTTTTTCGACGTCTTCCATGGACGGCAGATCGT
ACATGGTATCGAGCAGTGCGGCTTCTACGATGGAACGCAGGCCACGGGCACCGGTTTTACGCGCCATCGC
TTTCTTAGCGATAGCATCCAGCGCCTCGTCACGGAATTCCAGATCCACGCCTTCCAGATTAAACAGCGCC
TGATACTGCTTGGTCAGGGCGTTTTTCGGCTCTTTGAGGATCTGAATCAGAGCTTCTTCGCTCAGTTCAT
TCAACGTTGCGACAACCGGCAGACGACCAATAAACTCAGGGATAAGACCAAACTTGATCAGATCTTCCGG
TTCAACCTGCGCCAGCAGCTCGCCTTCGCTTGCTTTGTCGGACTTCGCTTTTACCGTCGCGCCAAAACCA
ATGCCGGAGCCGGTTTCTACACGGTGGGAAATCACTTTATCCAGACCGGCAAACGCACCGCCACAAATAA
ACAGGATCTTAGAGGTATCAACCTGCAAGAATTCCTGCTGCGGATGTTTACGCCCACCTTGCGGTGGAAC
AGCAGCTACCGTACCTTCGATCAGTTTCAACAGTGCCTGCTGNACGCCTTCNCCGGAAACGTCTCGGGTA
ATGGA
