>Addgene plasmid #22143 | pACYC-FLAG-dN6-His | addgene partial sequence | sequence record 27721 | 22143 with T7
TAATTTTGTTTAACTTTAATAAGGAGATATACCATGGCCGATTACAAAGATGACGATGACAAAAGCTCTC
ATATGAGTGCGCTACCGACGCCGCATGAAATTCGCAACCACCTGGACGATTACGTTATCGGCCAGGAACA
GGCGAAAAAAGTGCTGGCGGTCGCGGTATACAACCATTACAAACGTCTGCGCAACGGCGATACCAGCAAT
GGCGTCGAGTTGGGCAAAAGTAACATTCTGCTGATCGGTCCGACCGGTTCCGGTAAAACGCTGCTGGCTG
AAACGCTGGCGCGCCTGCTGGATGTTCCGTTCACCATGGCCGACGCGACTACACTGACCGAAGCCGGTTA
TGTGGGTGAAGACGTTGAAAACATCATTCAGAAGCTGTTGCAGAAATGCGACTACGATGTCCAGAAAGCA
CAGCGTGGTATTGTCTACATCGATGAAATCGACAAGATTTCTCGTAAGTCAGACAACCCGTCCATTACCC
GAGACGTTTCCGGTGAAGGCGTACAGCAGGCACTGTTGAAACTGATCGAAGGTACGGTAGCTGCTGTTCC
ACCGCAAGGTGGGCGTAAACATCCGCAGCAGGAATTCTTGCAGGTTGATACCTCTAAGATCCTGTTTATT
TGTGGCGGTGCGTTTGCCGGTCTGGATAAAGTGATTTCCCACCGTGTAGAAACCGGCTCCGGCATTGGTT
TTGGCGCGACGGTAAAAGCGAAGTCCGACAAAGCAAGCGAAGGCGAGCTGCTGGCGC
